Features (pLannotate 1.2.2; 12 found; start..end, strand, type, name):
    717..809     +  CDS            lacI (fragment): lac repressor; lacI; The lac repressor binds to the lac operator to inhibit transcription in E. coli. This inhibition can be relieved by adding lactose or isopropyl-β-D-thiogalactopyranoside (IPTG).
    864..891     -  terminator     rrnB T2 terminator: transcription terminator T2 from the E. coli rrnB gene
   1023..1066    +  terminator     rrnB T1 terminator: Escherichia coli rrnB; transcription terminator T1 from the E. coli rrnB gene
   1113..1149    -  CDS            lacZα (fragment): LacZα fragment of β-galactosidase; lacZ fragment
   1165..1261    +  protein_bind   attL1: mutant version of attL; recombination site for the Gateway® LR reaction LR Clonase™
   1294..1542    +  CDS            NS8B_SARS: Experimental evidence at protein level: Swiss-Prot protein existence level 1. Non-structural protein which is dispensable for virus replication in cell culture. From Severe acute respiratory syndrome coronavirus (SARS-CoV).
   1574..1672    -  protein_bind   attL2: mutant version of attL; recombination site for the Gateway® LR reaction LR Clonase™
   1690..1708    -  promoter       T7 promoter: promoter for bacteriophage T7 RNA polymerase
   1898..1921    +  promoter       Pc promoter (fragment): intI1 (promoter lies within the coding sequence); class 1 integron promoter
   2097..2153    +  CDS            GmR (fragment): gentamycin acetyltransferase; aacC1; confers resistance to gentamycin
   2160..2951    +  CDS            SmR: aminoglycoside adenylyltransferase (Murphy, 1985); aadA; confers resistance to spectinomycin and streptomycin
   3044..534     +  rep_origin     ori (across the origin): high-copy-number ColE1/pMB1/pBR322/pUC origin of replication
>Addgene plasmid | pEntry_SARS-CoV-1-ORF8b | analyzer sequence | sequence record 327281
CTACCAGCGGTGGTTTGTTTGCCGGATCAAGAGCTACCAACTCTTTTTCCGAAGGTAACTGGCTTCAGCA
GAGCGCAGATACCAAATACTGTCCTTCTAGTGTAGCCGTAGTTAGGCCACCACTTCAAGAACTCTGTAGC
ACCGCCTACATACCTCGCTCTGCTAATCCTGTTACCAGTGGCTGCTGCCAGTGGCGATAAGTCGTGTCTT
ACCGGGTTGGACTCAAGACGATAGTTACCGGATAAGGCGCAGCGGTCGGGCTGAACGGGGGGTTCGTGCA
CACAGCCCAGCTTGGAGCGAACGACCTACACCGAACTGAGATACCTACAGCGTGAGCATTGAGAAAGCGC
CACGCTTCCCGAAGGGAGAAAGGCGGACAGGTATCCGGTAAGCGGCAGGGTCGGAACAGGAGAGCGCACG
AGGGAGCTTCCAGGGGGAAACGCCTGGTATCTTTATAGTCCTGTCGGGTTTCGCCACCTCTGACTTGAGC
GTCGATTTTTGTGATGCTCGTCAGGGGGGCGGAGCCTATGGAAAAACGCCAGCAACGCGGCCTTTTTACG
GTTCCTGGCCTTTTGCTGGCCTTTTGCTCACATGTTCTTTCCTGCGTTATCCCCTGATTCTGTGGATAAC
CGTATTACCGCCTTTGAGTGAGCTGATACCGCTCGCCGCAGCCGAACGACCGAGCGCAGCGAGTCAGTGA
GCGAGGAAGCGGAAGAGCGCCCAATACGCAAACCGCCTCTCCCCGCGCGTTGGCCGATTCATTAATGCAG
CTGGCACGACAGGTTTCCCGACTGGAAAGCGGGCAGTGAGCGCAACGCAATTAATACGCGTACCGCTAGC
CAGGAAGAGTTTGTAGAAACGCAAAAAGGCCATCCGTCAGGATGGCCTTCTGCTTAGTTTGATGCCTGGC
AGTTTATGGCGGGCGTCCTGCCCGCCACCCTCCGGGCCGTTGCTTCACAACGTTCAAATCCGCTCCCGGC
GGATTTGTCCTACTCAGGAGAGCGTTCACCGACAAACAACAGATAAAACGAAAGGCCCAGTCTTCCGACT
GAGCCTTTCGTTTTATTTGATGCCTGGCAGTTCCCTACTCTCGCGTTAACGCTAGCATGGATGTTTTCCC
AGTCACGACGTTGTAAAACGACGGCCAGTCTTAAGCTCGGGCCCCAAATAATGATTTTATTTTGACTGAT
AGTGACCTGTTCGTTGCAACAAATTGATGAGCAATGCTTTTTTATAATGCCAACTTTGTACAAAAAAGCA
GAAGGGCCGTCAAGGCCAGGATCCATGGGATCCTGCTTGAAGATCCTTGTAAGGTACAACACTAGGGGTA
ATACTTATAGCACTGCTTGGCTTTGTGCTCTAGGAAAGGTTTTACCTTTTCATAGATGGCACACTATGGT
TCAAACATGCACACCTAATGTTACTATCAACTGTCAAGATCCAGCTGGTGGTGCGCTTATAGCTAGGTGT
TGGTACCTTCATGAAGGTCACCAAACTGCTGCATTTAGAGACGTACTTGTTGTTTTAAATAAACGAACAA
ATCTTAATTAAGACGCGATCGCGGCCTCATGGGCCCAGCTTTCTTGTACAAAGTTGGCATTATAAAAAAT
AATTGCTCATCAATTTGTTGCAACGAACAGGTCACTATCAGTCAAAATAAAATCATTATTTGCCATCCAG
CTGATATCCCCTATAGTGAGTCGTATTACATGGTCATAGCTGTTTCCTGGCAGCTCTGGCCCGTGTCTCA
AAATCTCTGATGTTACATTGCACAAGATAAAAATATATCATCATGCCTCCTCTAGACCAGCCAGGACAGA
AATGCCTCGACTTCGCTGCTGCCCAAGGTTGCCGGGTGACGCACACCGTGGAAACGGATGAAGGCACGAA
CCCAGTGGACATAAGCCTGTTCGGTTCGTAAGCTGTAATGCAAGTAGCGTATGCGCTCACGCAACTGGTC
CAGAACCTTGACCGAACGCAGCGGTGGTAACGGCGCAGTGGCGGTTTTCATGGCTTGTTATGACTGTTTT
TTTGGGGTACAGTCTATGCCTCGGGCATCCAAGCAGCAAGCGCGTTACGCCGTGGGTCGATGTTTGATGT
TATGGAGCAGCAACGATGTTACGCAGCAGGGCAGTCGCCCTAAAACAAAGTTAAACATCATGAGGGAAGC
GGTGATCGCCGAAGTATCGACTCAACTATCAGAGGTAGTTGGCGTCATCGAGCGCCATCTCGAACCGACG
TTGCTGGCCGTACATTTGTACGGCTCCGCAGTGGATGGCGGCCTGAAGCCACACAGTGATATTGATTTGC
TGGTTACGGTGACCGTAAGGCTTGATGAAACAACGCGGCGAGCTTTGATCAACGACCTTTTGGAAACTTC
GGCTTCCCCTGGAGAGAGCGAGATTCTCCGCGCTGTAGAAGTCACCATTGTTGTGCACGACGACATCATT
CCGTGGCGTTATCCAGCTAAGCGCGAACTGCAATTTGGAGAATGGCAGCGCAATGACATTCTTGCAGGTA
TCTTCGAGCCAGCCACGATCGACATTGATCTGGCTATCTTGCTGACAAAAGCAAGAGAACATAGCGTTGC
CTTGGTAGGTCCAGCGGCGGAGGAACTCTTTGATCCGGTTCCTGAACAGGATCTATTTGAGGCGCTAAAT
GAAACCTTAACGCTATGGAACTCGCCGCCCGACTGGGCTGGCGATGAGCGAAATGTAGTGCTTACGTTGT
CCCGCATTTGGTACAGCGCAGTAACCGGCAAAATCGCGCCGAAGGATGTCGCTGCCGACTGGGCAATGGA
GCGCCTGCCGGCCCAGTATCAGCCCGTCATACTTGAAGCTAGACAGGCTTATCTTGGACAAGAAGAAGAT
CGCTTGGCCTCGCGCGCAGATCAGTTGGAAGAATTTGTCCACTACGTGAAAGGCGAGATCACCAAGGTAG
TCGGCAAATAACCCTCGAGCCACCCATGACCAAAATCCCTTAACGTGAGTTACGCGTCGTTCCACTGAGC
GTCAGACCCCGTAGAAAAGATCAAAGGATCTTCTTGAGATCCTTTTTTTCTGCGCGTAATCTGCTGCTTG
CAAACAAAAAAACCACCG
